LOCUS       Exported 3153 bp ds-DNA circular SYN 13-MAY-2021
DEFINITION  Provides 6xUAS (upstream activating sequence) as a level 0
            GoldenBraid part.
ACCESSION   .
VERSION     .
KEYWORDS    p6xUAS (GB0179)
SOURCE      synthetic DNA construct
  ORGANISM  synthetic DNA construct
REFERENCE   1 (bases 1 to 3153)
  AUTHORS   Sarrion-Perdigones A, Vazquez-Vilar M, Palaci J, Castelijns B,
            Forment J, Ziarsolo P, Blanca J, Granell A, Orzaez D
  TITLE     GoldenBraid 2.0: a comprehensive DNA assembly framework for plant
            synthetic biology.
  JOURNAL   Plant Physiol. 2013 Jul;162(3):1618-31.
  PUBMED    23669743
REFERENCE   2 (bases 1 to 3153)
  AUTHORS   .
  TITLE     Direct Submission
  JOURNAL   Exported May 13, 2021 from SnapGene Server 1.1.58
            http://www.snapgene.com
FEATURES             Location/Qualifiers
     source          1..3153
                     /organism="synthetic DNA construct"
                     /mol_type="other DNA"
     promoter        complement(204..222)
                     /label=SP6 promoter
                     /note="promoter for bacteriophage SP6 RNA polymerase"
     primer_bind     complement(205..222)
                     /label=SP6
                     /note="SP6 promoter, forward primer"
     primer_bind     complement(240..256)
                     /label=M13 rev
                     /note="common sequencing primer, one of multiple similar
                     variants"
     primer_bind     complement(240..256)
                     /label=M13 Reverse
                     /note="In lacZ gene. Also called M13-rev"
     primer_bind     complement(253..275)
                     /label=M13/pUC Reverse
                     /note="In lacZ gene"
     protein_bind    264..280
                     /label=lac operator
                     /bound_moiety="lac repressor encoded by lacI"
                     /note="The lac repressor binds to the lac operator to
                     inhibit transcription in E. coli. This inhibition can be
                     relieved by adding lactose or
                     isopropyl-beta-D-thiogalactopyranoside (IPTG)."
     promoter        complement(288..318)
                     /label=lac promoter
                     /note="promoter for the E. coli lac operon"
     protein_bind    333..354
                     /label=CAP binding site
                     /bound_moiety="E. coli catabolite activator protein"
                     /note="CAP binding activates transcription in the presence
                     of cAMP."
     primer_bind     complement(471..488)
                     /label=L4440
                     /note="L4440 vector, forward primer"
     rep_origin      complement(642..1230)
                     /direction=LEFT
                     /label=ori
                     /note="high-copy-number ColE1/pMB1/pBR322/pUC origin of
                     replication"
     primer_bind     complement(722..741)
                     /label=pBR322ori-F
                     /note="pBR322 origin, forward primer"
     CDS             complement(1401..2261)
                     /codon_start=1
                     /gene="bla"
                     /product="beta-lactamase"
                     /label=AmpR
                     /note="confers resistance to ampicillin, carbenicillin, and
                     related antibiotics"
                     /translation="MSIQHFRVALIPFFAAFCLPVFAHPETLVKVKDAEDQLGARVGYI
                     ELDLNSGKILESFRPEERFPMMSTFKVLLCGAVLSRIDAGQEQLGRRIHYSQNDLVEYS
                     PVTEKHLTDGMTVRELCSAAITMSDNTAANLLLTTIGGPKELTAFLHNMGDHVTRLDRW
                     EPELNEAIPNDERDTTMPVAMATTLRKLLTGELLTLASRQQLIDWMEADKVAGPLLRSA
                     LPAGWFIADKSGAGERGSRGIIAALGPDGKPSRIVVIYTTGSQATMDERNRQIAEIGAS
                     LIKHW"
     primer_bind     2024..2043
                     /label=Amp-R
                     /note="Ampicillin resistance gene, reverse primer"
     promoter        complement(2262..2366)
                     /gene="bla"
                     /label=AmpR promoter
     rep_origin      complement(2444..2899)
                     /direction=LEFT
                     /label=f1 ori
                     /note="f1 bacteriophage origin of replication; arrow
                     indicates direction of (+) strand synthesis"
     primer_bind     complement(2581..2602)
                     /label=F1ori-F
                     /note="F1 origin, forward primer"
     primer_bind     2793..2812
                     /label=F1ori-R
                     /note="F1 origin, reverse primer"
     CDS             complement(2876..244)
                     /codon_start=1
                     /gene="lacZ fragment"
                     /product="LacZ-alpha fragment of beta-galactosidase"
                     /label=lacZ-alpha
                     /translation="XXXXXXXXXXXXXXXXXXXXXXXXXXXXXXXXXXXXXXXXXXXXX
                     XXXXXXXXXXXXXXXXXXXXXXXXXXXXXXXXXXXXXXXXXXXXXXXXXXXXXXXXXXX
                     XXXXXXXXXXXXXXXXXXXXXXXXXXXXXXXXXXXXXXXXXXXXXXXXXXXXXXXXXXX
                     XXXXXXXXXX"
     primer_bind     3025..3047
                     /label=M13/pUC Forward
                     /note="In lacZ gene"
     primer_bind     3039..3056
                     /label=M13 Forward
                     /note="In lacZ gene. Also called M13-F20 or M13 (-21)
                     Forward"
     primer_bind     3040..3056
                     /label=M13 fwd
                     /note="common sequencing primer, one of multiple similar
                     variants"
     primer_bind     3063..3082
                     /label=T7
                     /note="T7 promoter, forward primer"
     promoter        3063..3081
                     /label=T7 promoter
                     /note="promoter for bacteriophage T7 RNA polymerase"
     regulatory      3112..3121
                     /regulatory_class="other"
                     /note="vertebrate consensus sequence for strong initiation
                     of translation (Kozak, 1987)"
     regulatory      3116..3125
                     /regulatory_class="other"
                     /note="vertebrate consensus sequence for strong initiation
                     of translation (Kozak, 1987)"
ORIGIN
        1 ctcgggagcg gagtactgtc ctccgagcgg agtactgtcc tccgagcgga gtactgtcct
       61 ccgagcggag tactgtcctc cgagcggagt actgtcctcc gtccccgaga ccactcatcg
      121 cccaatcact agtgaattcg cggccgcctg caggtcgacc atatgggaga gctcccaacg
      181 cgttggatgc atagcttgag tattctatag tgtcacctaa atagcttggc gtaatcatgg
      241 tcatagctgt ttcctgtgtg aaattgttat ccgctcacaa ttccacacaa catacgagcc
      301 ggaagcataa agtgtaaagc ctggggtgcc taatgagtga gctaactcac attaattgcg
      361 ttgcgctcac tgcccgcttt ccagtcggga aacctgtcgt gccagctgca ttaatgaatc
      421 ggccaacgcg cggggagagg cggtttgcgt attgggcgct cttccgcttc ctcgctcact
      481 gactcgctgc gctcggtcgt tcggctgcgg cgagcggtat cagctcactc aaaggcggta
      541 atacggttat ccacagaatc aggggataac gcaggaaaga acatgtgagc aaaaggccag
      601 caaaaggcca ggaaccgtaa aaaggccgcg ttgctggcgt ttttccatag gctccgcccc
      661 cctgacgagc atcacaaaaa tcgacgctca agtcagaggt ggcgaaaccc gacaggacta
      721 taaagatacc aggcgtttcc ccctggaagc tccctcgtgc gctctcctgt tccgaccctg
      781 ccgcttaccg gatacctgtc cgcctttctc ccttcgggaa gcgtggcgct ttctcatagc
      841 tcacgctgta ggtatctcag ttcggtgtag gtcgttcgct ccaagctggg ctgtgtgcac
      901 gaaccccccg ttcagcccga ccgctgcgcc ttatccggta actatcgtct tgagtccaac
      961 ccggtaagac acgacttatc gccactggca gcagccactg gtaacaggat tagcagagcg
     1021 aggtatgtag gcggtgctac agagttcttg aagtggtggc ctaactacgg ctacactaga
     1081 agaacagtat ttggtatctg cgctctgctg aagccagtta ccttcggaaa aagagttggt
     1141 agctcttgat ccggcaaaca aaccaccgct ggtagcggtg gtttttttgt ttgcaagcag
     1201 cagattacgc gcagaaaaaa aggatctcaa gaagatcctt tgatcttttc tacggggtct
     1261 gacgctcagt ggaacgaaaa ctcacgttaa gggattttgg tcatgagatt atcaaaaagg
     1321 atcttcacct agatcctttt aaattaaaaa tgaagtttta aatcaatcta aagtatatat
     1381 gagtaaactt ggtctgacag ttaccaatgc ttaatcagtg aggcacctat ctcagcgatc
     1441 tgtctatttc gttcatccat agttgcctga ctccccgtcg tgtagataac tacgatacgg
     1501 gagggcttac catctggccc cagtgctgca atgataccgc gagacccacg ctcaccggct
     1561 ccagatttat cagcaataaa ccagccagcc ggaagggccg agcgcagaag tggtcctgca
     1621 actttatccg cctccatcca gtctattaat tgttgccggg aagctagagt aagtagttcg
     1681 ccagttaata gtttgcgcaa cgttgttgcc attgctacag gcatcgtggt gtcacgctcg
     1741 tcgtttggta tggcttcatt cagctccggt tcccaacgat caaggcgagt tacatgatcc
     1801 cccatgttgt gcaaaaaagc ggttagctcc ttcggtcctc cgatcgttgt cagaagtaag
     1861 ttggccgcag tgttatcact catggttatg gcagcactgc ataattctct tactgtcatg
     1921 ccatccgtaa gatgcttttc tgtgactggt gagtactcaa ccaagtcatt ctgagaatag
     1981 tgtatgcggc gaccgagttg ctcttgcccg gcgtcaatac gggataatac cgcgccacat
     2041 agcagaactt taaaagtgct catcattgga aaacgttctt cggggcgaaa actctcaagg
     2101 atcttaccgc tgttgagatc cagttcgatg taacccactc gtgcacccaa ctgatcttca
     2161 gcatctttta ctttcaccag cgtttctggg tgagcaaaaa caggaaggca aaatgccgca
     2221 aaaaagggaa taagggcgac acggaaatgt tgaatactca tactcttcct ttttcaatat
     2281 tattgaagca tttatcaggg ttattgtctc atgagcggat acatatttga atgtatttag
     2341 aaaaataaac aaataggggt tccgcgcaca tttccccgaa aagtgccacc tgatgcggtg
     2401 tgaaataccg cacagatgcg taaggagaaa ataccgcatc aggaaattgt aagcgttaat
     2461 attttgttaa aattcgcgtt aaatttttgt taaatcagct cattttttaa ccaataggcc
     2521 gaaatcggca aaatccctta taaatcaaaa gaatagaccg agatagggtt gagtgttgtt
     2581 ccagtttgga acaagagtcc actattaaag aacgtggact ccaacgtcaa aggnnnnnnn
     2641 nnnnnnnnnn nnnnnnnnnn nnnnnnnnnn nnnnnnnnnn nntnnnnnnn nnnnnnnnnn
     2701 nnnnnnnnnn nnnnnnnnnn nnnnnnnnnn nnnnnnnnnn nnnnnnnnnn nnnnnnnnnn
     2761 nnnnnnnnnn nnnngnnnnn nnnnnnnnnn nnnnnnnnnn nnnnnnnnnn nnnnnnnnnn
     2821 nnnnnnnnnn nnnnnnnnnn nnnnnnnnnn nnnnnnnnnn nnnnnnnnnn nnnnnnnnnn
     2881 nnnnnnnnnn nnnnnnnnnc cattcgccat tcaggctgcg caactgttgg gaagggcgat
     2941 cggtgcgggc ctcttcgcta ttacgccagc tggcgaaagg gggatgtgct gcaaggcgat
     3001 taagttgggt aacgccaggg ttttcccagt cacgacgttg taaaacgacg gccagtgaat
     3061 tgtaatacga ctcactatag ggcgaattgg gcccgacgtc gcatgctccc ggccgccatg
     3121 gcggccgcgg gaattcgatg ggcgatgagt ggt
//
