[The description below was written by a language model from this plasmid's Addgene catalogue record and the feature table of its GenBank file.]
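Description:
p6xUAS (GB0179) is a level 0 part-donor plasmid from the GoldenBraid 2.0 modular DNA assembly system for plant synthetic biology. It is built on pUPD, the universal part domestication vector derived from pGEM-T Easy, and is a 3,153 bp circular construct maintained in E. coli. Propagation relies on a high-copy ColE1/pUC-type origin, and selection on the beta-lactamase gene (AmpR) with its own promoter. An f1 phage origin is also present. The cloning region sits within the lacZ-alpha fragment, downstream of the lac promoter, operator and CAP binding site, and is flanked by T7 and SP6 promoters and M13 primer sites, which serve for sequence verification of the insert.

The payload is a 93 bp synthetic element carrying six copies of an upstream activating sequence (UAS). UAS repeats are commonly used as binding sites for a cognate transcriptional activator such as GAL4, although the record does not name the activator. Internal BsaI and BsmBI sites were removed so that the part is compatible with type IIS assembly. The insert was cloned through BsmBI sites that were destroyed in the process, and it can be released with BsaI for ordered assembly with other standard parts, such as a minimal promoter, coding sequence and terminator, into higher-level transcriptional units.

The feature table does not annotate the UAS insert itself. It covers only backbone elements, plus two short matches to a vertebrate Kozak consensus near the T7 side of the cloning region; these look like automated pattern hits rather than functional elements. The plasmid is a source of a regulatory building block for synthetic inducible or transactivated promoters, not an expression construct.
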