Addgene plasmid #68182: p6xUAS (GB0179)
Purpose: Provides 6xUAS (upstream activating sequence) as a level 0 GoldenBraid part
Depositing lab: Diego Orzaez. Depositing organization: Agencia Estatal Consejo Superior de Investigaciones Científicas, M.P. Publication: GoldenBraid 2.0: a comprehensive DNA assembly framework for plant synthetic biology. Sarrion-Perdigones A, Vazquez-Vilar M, Palaci J, Castelijns B, Forment J, Ziarsolo P, Blanca J, Granell A, Orzaez D. Plant Physiol. 2013 Jul;162(3):1618-31. 10.1104/pp.113.217661 PubMed 23669743.
Backbone
  Vector backbone: pUPD
  Backbone manufacturer: self-made; derived from pGEMT-Easy manufactured by Promega
  Vector type: Synthetic Biology
Growth in bacteria
  Bacterial resistance: Ampicillin, 100 μg/mL
  Growth temperature: 37°C
  Growth strain: DH5alpha
  Copy number: High Copy
Gene/Insert
  Gene/Insert name: 6xUAS
  Species: Synthetic
  Insert size (bp): 93
  Mutation: BsaI and BsmBI sites removed
  Cloning method: Restriction Enzyme; 5′ cloning site BsmBI (destroyed during cloning); 3′ cloning site BsmBI (destroyed during cloning)
  Sequencing primers: 5′ T7; 3′ SP6
Terms and licenses: Academic/Nonprofit Terms; Industry Terms: Not Available to Industry
Depositor comments: insert can be released with BsaI
How to cite: p6xUAS (GB0179) was a gift from Diego Orzaez (Addgene plasmid # 68182 ; http://n2t.net/addgene:68182 ; RRID:Addgene_68182)
