>Addgene plasmid #68182 | p6xUAS (GB0179) | addgene partial sequence | sequence record 137749 | T7 5'-TAATACGACTCACTATAGGG-3'
TCCTCCGAGCGGAGTACTGTCCTCCGAGCGGAGTACTGTCCTCCGAGCGGAGTACTGTCCTCCGAGCGGA
GTACTGTCCTCCGTCCCCGAGACCACTCATCGCCCA
