>Addgene plasmid #68182 | p6xUAS (GB0179) | addgene partial sequence | sequence record 137750 | SP6 5'-ATTTAGGTGACACTATAG-3'
TCACTAGTGATTGGGCGATGAGTGGTCTCGGGGACGGAGGACAGTACTCCGCTCGGAGGACAGTACTCCG
CTCGGAGGACAGTACTCCGCTCGGAGGACAGTACTCCGCTCGGAGGACAGTACTCCGCTCCCGAGACCAC
TCATCGCCCA
