>Addgene plasmid #68182 | p6xUAS (GB0179) | addgene partial sequence | sequence record 141228 | SP6 5'-ATTTAGGTGACACTATAG-3'
CGTTGGGAGCTCTCCCATATGGTCGACCTGCAGGCGGCCGCGAATTCACTAGTGATTGGG
